>Addgene plasmid #237643 | pRK5_mEGFP-PAX-FOXO1 | addgene full sequence | sequence record 471713 | Addgene NGS Result
TTCGAGCTCGCCCGACATTGATTATTGACTAGTTATTAATAGTAATCAATTACGGGGTCATTAGTTCATA
GCCCATATATGGAGTTCCGCGTTACATAACTTACGGTAAATGGCCCGCCTGGCTGACCGCCCAACGACCC
CCGCCCATTGACGTCAATAATGACGTATGTTCCCATAGTAACGCCAATAGGGACTTTCCATTGACGTCAA
TGGGTGGAGTATTTACGGTAAACTGCCCACTTGGCAGTACATCAAGTGTATCATATGCCAAGTACGCCCC
CTATTGACGTCAATGACGGTAAATGGCCCGCCTGGCATTATGCCCAGTACATGACCTTATGGGACTTTCC
TACTTGGCAGTACATCTACGTATTAGTCATCGCTATTACCATGGTGATGCGGTTTTGGCAGTACATCAAT
GGGCGTGGATAGCGGTTTGACTCACGGGGATTTCCAAGTCTCCACCCCATTGACGTCAATGGGAGTTTGT
TTTGGCACCAAAATCAACGGGACTTTCCAAAATGTCGTAACAACTCCGCCCCATTGACGCAAATGGGCGG
TAGGCGTGTACGGTGGGAGGTCTATATAAGCAGAGCTCGTTTAGTGAACCGTCAGATCGCCTGGAGACGC
CATCCACGCTGTTTTGACCTCCATAGAAGACACCGGGACCGATCCAGCCTCCGCGGCCGGGAACGGTGCA
TTGGAACGCGGATTCCCCGTGCCAAGAGTGACGTAAGTACCGCCTATAGAGTCTATAGGCCCACCCCCTT
GGCTTCGTTAGAACGCGGCTACAATTAATACATAACCTTATGTATCATACACATACGATTTAGGTGACAC
TATAGAATAACATCCACTTTGCCTTTCTCTCCACAGGTGTCCACTCCCAGGTCCAACTGCACCTCGGTTC
TATCGATTGAATTCGTACCGGTCGCCACCATGGTGAGCAAGGGCGAGGAGCTGTTCACCGGGGTGGTGCC
CATCCTGGTCGAGCTGGACGGCGACGTAAACGGCCACAAGTTCAGCGTGTCCGGCGAGGGCGAGGGCGAT
GCCACCTACGGCAAGCTGACCCTGAAGTTCATCTGCACCACCGGCAAGCTGCCCGTGCCCTGGCCCACCC
TCGTGACCACCCTGACCTACGGCGTGCAGTGCTTCAGCCGCTACCCCGACCACATGAAGCAGCACGACTT
CTTCAAGTCCGCCATGCCCGAAGGCTACGTCCAGGAGCGCACCATCTTCTTCAAGGACGACGGCAACTAC
AAGACCCGCGCCGAGGTGAAGTTCGAGGGCGACACCCTGGTGAACCGCATCGAGCTGAAGGGCATCGACT
TCAAGGAGGACGGCAACATCCTGGGGCACAAGCTGGAGTACAACTACAACAGCCACAACGTCTATATCAT
GGCCGACAAGCAGAAGAACGGCATCAAGGTGAACTTCAAGATCCGCCACAACATCGAGGACGGCAGCGTG
CAGCTCGCCGACCACTACCAGCAGAACACCCCCATCGGCGACGGCCCCGTGCTGCTGCCCGACAACCACT
ACCTGAGCACCCAGTCCAAGCTGAGCAAAGACCCCAACGAGAAGCGCGATCACATGGTCCTGCTGGAGTT
CGTGACCGCCGCCGGGATCACTCTCGGCATGGACGAGCTGTACAAGACCGGCGGCATGACCACGCTGGCC
GGCGCTGTGCCCAGGATGATGCGGCCGGGCCCGGGGCAGAACTACCCGCGTAGCGGGTTCCCGCTGGAAG
TGTCCACTCCCCTCGGCCAGGGCCGCGTCAACCAGCTCGGCGGCGTTTTTATCAACGGCAGGCCGCTGCC
CAACCACATCCGCCACAAGATCGTGGAGATGGCCCACCACGGCATCCGGCCCTGCGTCATCTCGCGCCAG
CTGCGCGTGTCCCACGGCTGCGTCTCCAAGATCCTGTGCAGGTACCAGGAGACTGGCTCCATACGTCCTG
GTGCCATCGGCGGCAGCAAGCCCAAGCAGGTGACAACGCCTGACGTGGAGAAGAAAATTGAGGAATACAA
AAGAGAGAACCCGGGCATGTTCAGCTGGGAAATCCGAGACAAATTACTCAAGGACGCGGTCTGTGATCGA
AACACCGTGCCGTCAGTGAGTTCCATCAGCCGCATCCTGAGAAGTAAATTCGGGAAAGGTGAAGAGGAGG
AGGCCGACTTGGAGAGGAAGGAGGCAGAGGAAAGCGAGAAGAAGGCCAAACACAGCATCGACGGCATCCT
GAGCGAGCGAGCCTCAGCACCCCAATCAGATGAAGGCTCTGATATTGACTCTGAACCAGATTTACCACTA
AAGAGGAAACAGCGCAGAAGCCGAACCACCTTCACAGCAGAACAGCTGGAGGAACTGGAGCGTGCTTTTG
AGAGAACTCATTACCCTGACATTTATACTAGGGAGGAACTGGCCCAGAGGGCGAAGCTCACCGAGGCCCG
AGTACAGGTCTGGTTTAGCAACCGCCGTGCAAGATGGAGGAAGCAAGCTGGGGCCAATCAACTGATGGCT
TTCAACCATCTCATTCCCGGGGGGTTCCCTCCCACTGCCATGCCGACCTTGCCAACGTACCAGCTGTCGG
AGACCTCTTACCAGCCCACATCTATTCCACAAGCTGTGTCAGATCCCAGCAGCACCGTTCACAGACCTCA
ACCGCTTCCTCCAAGCACTGTACACCAAAGCACGATTCCTTCCAACCCAGACAGCAGCTCTGCCTACTGC
CTCCCCAGCACCAGGCATGGATTTTCCAGCTATACAGACAGCTTTGTGCCTCCGTCGGGGCCCTCCAACC
CCATGAACCCCACCATTGGCAATGGCCTCTCACCTCAGAATTCAATTCGTCATAATCTGTCCCTACACAG
CAAGTTCATTCGTGTGCAGAATGAAGGAACTGGAAAAAGTTCTTGGTGGATGCTCAATCCAGAGGGTGGC
AAGAGCGGGAAATCTCCTAGGAGAAGAGCTGCATCCATGGACAACAACAGTAAATTTGCTAAGAGCCGAA
GCCGAGCTGCCAAGAAGAAAGCATCTCTCCAGTCTGGCCAGGAGGGTGCTGGGGACAGCCCTGGATCACA
GTTTTCCAAATGGCCTGCAAGCCCTGGCTCTCACAGCAATGATGACTTTGATAACTGGAGTACATTTCGC
CCTCGAACTAGCTCAAATGCTAGTACTATTAGTGGGAGACTCTCACCCATTATGACCGAACAGGATGATC
TTGGAGAAGGGGATGTGCATTCTATGGTGTACCCGCCATCTGCCGCAAAGATGGCCTCTACTTTACCCAG
TCTGTCTGAGATAAGCAATCCCGAAAACATGGAAAATCTTTTGGATAATCTCAACCTTCTCTCATCACCA
ACATCATTAACTGTTTCGACCCAGTCCTCACCTGGCACCATGATGCAGCAGACGCCGTGCTACTCGTTTG
CGCCACCAAACACCAGTTTGAATTCACCCAGCCCAAACTACCAAAAATATACATATGGCCAATCCAGCAT
GAGCCCTTTGCCCCAGATGCCTATACAAACACTTCAGGACAATAAGTCGAGTTATGGAGGTATGAGTCAG
TATAACTGTGCGCCTGGACTCTTGAAGGAGTTGCTGACTTCTGACTCTCCTCCCCATAATGACATTATGA
CACCAGTTGATCCTGGGGTAGCCCAGCCCAACAGCCGGGTTCTGGGCCAGAACGTCATGATGGGCCCTAA
TTCGGTCATGTCAACCTATGGCAGCCAGGCATCTCATAACAAAATGATGAATCCCAGCTCCCATACCCAC
CCTGGACATGCTCAGCAGACATCTGCAGTTAACGGGCGTCCCCTGCCCCACACGGTAAGCACCATGCCCC
ACACCTCGGGTATGAACCGCCTGACCCAAGTGAAGACACCTGTACAAGTGCCTCTGCCCCACCCCATGCA
GATGAGTGCCCTGGGGGGCTACTCCTCCGTGAGCAGCTGCAATGGCTATGGCAGAATGGGCCTTCTCCAC
CAGGAGAAGCTCCCAAGTGACTTGGATGGCATGTTCATTGAGCGCTTAGACTGTGACATGGAATCCATCA
TTCGGAATGACCTCATGGATGGAGATACATTGGATTTTAACTTTGACAATGTGTTGCCCAACCAAAGCTT
CCCACACAGTGTCAAGACAACGACACATAGCTGGGTGTCAGGCTGAACCTGCAGAAGCTTGGCCGCCATG
GCCCAACTTGTTTATTGCAGCTTATAATGGTTACAAATAAAGCAATAGCATCACAAATTTCACAAATAAA
GCATTTTTTTCACTGCATTCTAGTTGTGGTTTGTCCAAACTCATCAATGTATCTTATCATGTCTGGATCG
GGAATTAATTCGGCGCAGCACCATGGCCTGAAATAACCTCTGAAAGAGGAACTTGGTTAGGTACCTTCTG
AGGCGGAAAGAACCAGCTGTGGAATGTGTGTCAGTTAGGGTGTGGAAAGTCCCCAGGCTCCCCAGCAGGC
AGAAGTATGCAAAGCATGCATCTCAATTAGTCAGCAACCAGGTGTGGAAAGTCCCCAGGCTCCCCAGCAG
GCAGAAGTATGCAAAGCATGCATCTCAATTAGTCAGCAACCATAGTCCCGCCCCTAACTCCGCCCATCCC
GCCCCTAACTCCGCCCAGTTCCGCCCATTCTCCGCCCCATGGCTGACTAATTTTTTTTATTTATGCAGAG
GCCGAGGCCGCCTCGGCCTCTGAGCTATTCCAGAAGTAGTGAGGAGGCTTTTTTGGAGGCCTAGGCTTTT
GCAAAAAGCTGTTAACAGCTTGGCACTGGCCGTCGTTTTACAACGTCGTGACTGGGAAAACCCTGGCGTT
ACCCAACTTAATCGCCTTGCAGCACATCCCCCTTTCGCCAGCTGGCGTAATAGCGAAGAGGCCCGCACCG
ATCGCCCTTCCCAACAGTTGCGCAGCCTGAATGGCGAATGGCGCCTGATGCGGTATTTTCTCCTTACGCA
TCTGTGCGGTATTTCACACCGCATA
[142 nt withheld, positions 4996-5137]
C
[141 nt withheld, positions 5139-5279]
CCTTTGACGTTGGAGTCCACGTTCTTT
[37 nt withheld, positions 5307-5343]
ACCCTATCTCGGGCTATTCTTTTGATTTATAAGGGATTTTGCCGATTTCGGCCTATTGGTTAAAAAATGA
GCTGATTTAACAAAAATTTAACGCGAATTTTAACAAAATATTAACGTTTACAATTTTATGGTGCACTCTC
AGTACAATCTGCTCTGATGCCGCATAGTTAAGCCAGCCCCGACACCCGCCAACACCCGCTGACGCGCCCT
GACGGGCTTGTCTGCTCCCGGCATCCGCTTACAGACAAGCTGTGACCGTCTCCGGGAGCTGCATGTGTCA
GAGGTTTTCACCGTCATCACCGAAACGCGCGAGACGAAAGGGCCTCGTGATACGCCTATTTTTATAGGTT
AATGTCATGATAATAATGGTTTCTTAGACGTCAGGTGGCACTTTTCGGGGAAATGTGCGCGGAACCCCTA
TTTGTTTATTTTTCTAAATACATTCAAATATGTATCCGCTCATGAGACAATAACCCTGATAAATGCTTCA
ATAATATTGAAAAAGGAAGAGTATGAGTATTCAACATTTCCGTGTCGCCCTTATTCCCTTTTTTGCGGCA
TTTTGCCTTCCTGTTTTTGCTCACCCAGAAACGCTGGTGAAAGTAAAAGATGCTGAAGATCAGTTGGGTG
CACGAGTGGGTTACATCGAACTGGATCTCAACAGCGGTAAGATCCTTGAGAGTTTTCGCCCCGAAGAACG
TTTTCCAATGATGAGCACTTTTAAAGTTCTGCTATGTGGCGCGGTATTATCCCGTATTGACGCCGGGCAA
GAGCAACTCGGTCGCCGCATACACTATTCTCAGAATGACTTGGTTGAGTACTCACCAGTCACAGAAAAGC
ATCTTACGGATGGCATGACAGTAAGAGAATTATGCAGTGCTGCCATAACCATGAGTGATAACACTGCGGC
CAACTTACTTCTGACAACGATCGGAGGACCGAAGGAGCTAACCGCTTTTTTGCACAACATGGGGGATCAT
GTAACTCGCCTTGATCGTTGGGAACCGGAGCTGAATGAAGCCATACCAAACGACGAGCGTGACACCACGA
TGCCTGTAGCAATGGCAACAACGTTGCGCAAACTATTAACTGGCGAACTACTTACTCTAGCTTCCCGGCA
ACAATTAATAGACTGGATGGAGGCGGATAAAGTTGCAGGACCACTTCTGCGCTCGGCCCTTCCGGCTGGC
TGGTTTATTGCTGATAAATCTGGAGCCGGTGAGCGTGGGTCTCGCGGTATCATTGCAGCACTGGGGCCAG
ATGGTAAGCCCTCCCGTATCGTAGTTATCTACACGACGGGGAGTCAGGCAACTATGGATGAACGAAATAG
ACAGATCGCTGAGATAGGTGCCTCACTGATTAAGCATTGGTAACTGTCAGACCAAGTTTACTCATATATA
CTTTAGATTGATTTAAAACTTCATTTTTAATTTAAAAGGATCTAGGTGAAGATCCTTTTTGATAATCTCA
TGACCAAAATCCCTTAACGTGAGTTTTCGTTCCACTGAGCGTCAGACCCCGTAGAAAAGATCAAAGGATC
TTCTTGAGATCCTTTTTTTCTGCGCGTAATCTGCTGCTTGCAAACAAAAAAACCACCGCTACCAGCGGTG
GTTTGTTTGCCGGATCAAGAGCTACCAACTCTTTTTCCGAAGGTAACTGGCTTCAGCAGAGCGCAGATAC
CAAATACTGTTCTTCTAGTGTAGCCGTAGTTAGGCCACCACTTCAAGAACTCTGTAGCACCGCCTACATA
CCTCGCTCTGCTAATCCTGTTACCAGTGGCTGCTGCCAGTGGCGATAAGTCGTGTCTTACCGGGTTGGAC
TCAAGACGATAGTTACCGGATAAGGCGCAGCGGTCGGGCTGAACGGGGGGTTCGTGCACACAGCCCAGCT
TGGAGCGAACGACCTACACCGAACTGAGATACCTACAGCGTGAGCTATGAGAAAGCGCCACGCTTCCCGA
AGGGAGAAAGGCGGACAGGTATCCGGTAAGCGGCAGGGTCGGAACAGGAGAGCGCACGAGGGAGCTTCCA
GGGGGAAACGCCTGGTATCTTTATAGTCCTGTCGGGTTTCGCCACCTCTGACTTGAGCGTCGATTTTTGT
GATGCTCGTCAGGGGGGCGGAGCCTATGGAAAAACGCCAGCAACGCGGCCTTTTTACGGTTCCTGGCCTT
TTGCTGGCCTTTTGCTCACATGTTCTTTCCTGCGTTATCCCCTGATTCTGTGGATAACCGTATTACCGCC
TTTGAGTGAGCTGATACCGCTCGCCGCAGCCGAACGACCGAGCGCAGCGAGTCAGTGAGCGAGGAAGCGG
AAGAGCGCCCAATACGCAAACCGCCTCTCCCCGCGCGTTGGCCGATTCATTAATGCAGCTGGCACGACAG
GTTTCCCGACTGGAAAGCGGGCAGTGAGCGCAACGCAATTAATGTGAGTTAGCTCACTCATTAGGCACCC
CAGGCTTTACACTTTATGCTTCCGGCTCGTATGTTGTGTGGAATTGTGAGCGGATAACAATTTCACACAG
GAAACAGCTATGACATGATTACGAATTAA
Features (pLannotate 1.2.2; 22 found; start..end, strand, type, name):
     14..393     +  enhancer       CMV enhancer: human cytomegalovirus immediate early enhancer
    394..597     +  promoter       CMV promoter: human cytomegalovirus (CMV) immediate early promoter
    733..776     +  intron         CMV intron (fragment): modified intron A from human cytomegalovirus
    828..846     +  promoter       SP6 promoter: promoter for bacteriophage SP6 RNA polymerase
    850..887     +  CDS            IgH signal sequence (fragment): signal sequence from the mouse immunoglobulin heavy chain variable region
    940..1656    +  CDS            mEGFP: mEGFP is a basic (constitutively fluorescent) green fluorescent protein published in 2002, derived from Aequorea victoria. It has moderate acid sensitivity.
   1666..2838    +  CDS            PAX3 (fragment): PAX3_HUMAN - Also known as HUP2. Experimental evidence at protein level: Swiss-Prot protein existence level 1. Transcription factor that may regulate cell proliferation, migration and apoptosis. Involved in neural development and myogenesis. Transcriptional activator of MITF, acting synergistically with SOX10 (PubMed:21965087). From Homo sapiens (Human).
   2836..4173    +  CDS            FOXO1 (fragment): FOXO1_HUMAN - Also known as FKHR, FOXO1A. Experimental evidence at protein level: Swiss-Prot protein existence level 1. Transcription factor that is the main target of insulin signaling and regulates metabolic homeostasis in response to oxidative stress (PubMed:10358076, PubMed:12228231, PubMed:15220471, PubMed:15890677, PubMed:18356527, PubMed:19221179, PubMed:20543840, PubMed:21245099). Binds to the insulin response element (IRE) with consensus sequence 5'-TT[G/A]TTTTG-3' and the related Daf-16 family binding element (DBE) with consensus sequence 5'-TT[G/A]TTTAC-3' (PubMed:10358076). Activit
   4205..4339    +  polyA_signal   SV40 poly(A) signal: SV40 polyadenylation signal
   4408..4765    +  promoter       SV40 promoter: SV40 enhancer and early promoter
   4784..4938    +  CDS            lacZα (fragment): LacZα fragment of β-galactosidase; lacZ fragment
   4944..4995    -  misc_feature   bom (fragment): basis of mobility region from pBR322
   5014..5394    +  rep_origin     M13 ori (sequence partly withheld): M13 bacteriophage origin of replication; arrow indicates direction of (+) strand synthesis
   5470..5519    -  misc_feature   bom (fragment): basis of mobility region from pBR322
   5621..5656    -  CDS            rop (fragment): Rop protein, which maintains plasmids at low copy number; rop
   5751..5855    +  promoter       AmpR promoter: bla
   5856..6716    +  CDS            AmpR: β-lactamase; bla; confers resistance to ampicillin, carbenicillin, and related antibiotics
   6887..7475    +  rep_origin     ori: high-copy-number ColE1/pMB1/pBR322/pUC origin of replication
   7658..7750    +  CDS            lacI (fragment): lac repressor; lacI; The lac repressor binds to the lac operator to inhibit transcription in E. coli. This inhibition can be relieved by adding lactose or isopropyl-β-D-thiogalactopyranoside (IPTG).
   7763..7784    +  protein_bind   CAP binding site: CAP binding activates transcription in the presence of cAMP. E. coli catabolite activator protein
   7799..7829    +  promoter       lac promoter: promoter for the E. coli lac operon
   7837..7853    +  protein_bind   lac operator: The lac repressor binds to the lac operator to inhibit transcription in E. coli. This inhibition can be relieved by adding lactose or isopropyl-β-D-thiogalactopyranoside (IPTG). lac repressor encoded by lacI
