[The description below was written by a language model from this plasmid's Addgene catalogue record and pLannotate feature annotations shown in this document.]
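Description:
pRK5_mEGFP-PAX-FOXO1 is a mammalian expression plasmid of about 7.9 kb built on the pRK5 backbone for overexpression of a fluorescently tagged human PAX-FOXO1 fusion protein. It is propagated in E. coli as a high-copy plasmid through a ColE1/pUC-type origin and selected with ampicillin via the β-lactamase (AmpR) gene and its own promoter. The backbone also carries an M13 phage origin for single-stranded DNA production. Short remnants of lacZα, lacI, rop, bom and the lac promoter/operator region are also annotated; these are leftover vector sequences and not functional parts of the design.

The expression cassette is driven by the human cytomegalovirus immediate early enhancer and promoter, followed by a fragment of CMV intron A and an SP6 promoter that could support in vitro transcription. A short fragment annotated as an IgH signal sequence lies upstream of the coding region and appears to be backbone-derived. The open reading frame begins with monomeric EGFP at the N terminus, followed by a portion of human PAX3 joined directly to a portion of human FOXO1. The catalogue entry names the insert only as PAX-FOXO1, but the feature table identifies the PAX partner as PAX3. An SV40 polyadenylation signal terminates the transcript. An SV40 enhancer/early promoter sits downstream, with no mammalian selection marker annotated after it.

The insert was assembled by Gibson cloning. The construct is intended for overexpression of the green-fluorescent fusion transcription factor in mammalian cells, allowing its localisation to be imaged. The associated publication concerns probing the microenvironments of biomolecular condensates.
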