Addgene plasmid #237643: pRK5_mEGFP-PAX-FOXO1
Purpose: For overexpression of mEGFP-PAX-FOXO1
Depositing lab: Denes Hnisz. Depositing organization: Max Planck Institute for Molecular Genetics. Publication: Probing condensate microenvironments with a micropeptide killswitch. Zhang Y, Stoppelkamp I, Fernandez-Pernas P, Allram M, Charman M, Magalhaes AP, Piedavent-Salomon M, Sommer G, Sung YC, Meyer K, Grams N, Halko E, Dongre S, Meierhofer D, Malszycki M, Ilik IA, Aktas T, Kraushar ML, Vastenhouw N, Weitzman MD, Grebien F, Niskanen H, Hnisz D. Nature. 2025 Jun 4. doi: 10.1038/s41586-025-09141-5. PubMed 40468084.
Backbone
  Vector backbone: pRK5
  Vector type: Mammalian Expression
Growth in bacteria
  Bacterial resistance: Ampicillin, 100 μg/mL
  Growth temperature: 37°C
  Growth strain: DH5alpha
  Copy number: High Copy
Gene/Insert
  Gene/Insert name: PAX-FOXO1
  Species: H. sapiens (human)
  Entrez Gene: FOXO1 (a.k.a. FKH1, FKHR, FOXO1A)
  Tag / fusion protein: mEGFP (N terminal on insert)
  Cloning method: Gibson Cloning
Terms and licenses: Academic/Nonprofit Terms; Industry Terms: Not Available to Industry
How to cite: pRK5_mEGFP-PAX-FOXO1 was a gift from Denes Hnisz (Addgene plasmid # 237643 ; http://n2t.net/addgene:237643 ; RRID:Addgene_237643)
